Addgene plasmid #108519: pAJM.718
Purpose: PBetI-YFP Reporter. Cho sensor for use in Marionette strain.
Depositing lab: Christopher Voigt. Depositing organization: Massachusetts Institute of Technology. Publication: Escherichia coli "Marionette" strains with 12 highly optimized small-molecule sensors. Meyer AJ, Segall-Shapiro TH, Glassey E, Zhang J, Voigt CA. Nat Chem Biol. 2018 Nov 26. pii: 10.1038/s41589-018-0168-3. doi: 10.1038/s41589-018-0168-3. PubMed 30478458.
Backbone
  Vector backbone: p15A-Kan
  Vector type: Bacterial Expression
Growth in bacteria
  Bacterial resistance: Kanamycin, 50 μg/mL
  Growth temperature: 37°C
  Growth strain: NEB Stable
  Copy number: Low Copy
Gene/Insert
  Gene/Insert name: PBetI-YFP
  Species: Synthetic
  Cloning method: Gibson Cloning
Terms and licenses: Academic/Nonprofit Terms; Industry Terms: Not Available to Industry
Depositor comments: Please visit https://www.biorxiv.org/content/early/2018/04/10/285866 for bioRxiv preprint.
How to cite: pAJM.718 was a gift from Christopher Voigt (Addgene plasmid # 108519 ; http://n2t.net/addgene:108519 ; RRID:Addgene_108519)
