[The description below was written by a language model from this plasmid's Addgene catalogue record and pLannotate feature annotations shown in this document.]
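Description:
pAJM.718 is a small (about 2.9 kb) bacterial reporter plasmid built on a p15A-Kan backbone for use in Escherichia coli. It replicates from the p15A origin, listed in the catalogue as low copy and compatible with ColE1-type plasmids, and is selected with kanamycin through an aminoglycoside phosphotransferase (KanR) gene. The automated annotation also flags short fragments resembling the RSF origin and the pBR322 bom region near the p15A origin. These are only a few tens of bases long and most likely reflect sequence similarity among related origins rather than separate functional elements.

The payload is a synthetic PBetI-YFP cassette assembled by Gibson cloning. The PBetI promoter is not annotated in the feature table. Since the circular map begins with the ribozyme, the promoter presumably sits in the unannotated stretch upstream of it, after the KanR gene. Transcription proceeds through an sTRSV hammerhead ribozyme, a self-cleaving insulator that trims the 5' end of the mRNA so that reporter translation is less dependent on the promoter context, followed by an EYFP coding sequence as the fluorescent output.

No BetI repressor gene is annotated on the plasmid. This fits its stated purpose as the choline ("Cho") sensor reporter for Marionette strains, where the host is expected to supply the regulator. In such a strain, adding choline should relieve repression of PBetI, and YFP fluorescence then reports the sensor's response. The plasmid is therefore suited to characterising inducer dose-response, leakiness and cross-talk of the choline-inducible system.
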