Features (pLannotate 1.2.2; 7 found; start..end, strand, type, name):
      1..50      +  misc_RNA       sTRSV HHRz: hammerhead ribozyme from the tobacco ringspot virus satellite RNA (Khvorova et al., 2003)
    100..819     +  CDS            EYFP: enhanced YFP mammalian codon-optimized
    907..929     -  rep_origin     RSF ori (fragment): Plasmids containing the RSF 1030 origin of replication can be propagated in E. coli cells that contain additional plasmids with compatible origins.
    946..972     +  misc_feature   bom (fragment): basis of mobility region from pBR322
   1071..1126    -  rep_origin     RSF ori (fragment): Plasmids containing the RSF 1030 origin of replication can be propagated in E. coli cells that contain additional plasmids with compatible origins.
   1214..1759    -  rep_origin     p15A ori: Plasmids containing the medium-copy-number p15A origin of replication can be propagated in E. coli cells that contain a second plasmid with the ColE1 origin.
   1848..2663    -  CDS            KanR: aminoglycoside phosphotransferase; aph(3')-Ia; confers resistance to kanamycin in bacteria or G418 (Geneticin®) in eukaryotes
>Addgene plasmid #108519 | pAJM.718 | addgene full sequence | sequence record 210304 | Addgene NGS Result
CTGTCACCGGATGTGCTTTCCGGTCTGATGAGTCCGTGAGGACGAAACAGCCTCTACAAATAATTTTGTT
TAATACTAGAGAAAGAGGGGAAATACTAGATGGTGAGCAAGGGCGAGGAGCTGTTCACCGGGGTGGTGCC
CATCCTGGTCGAGCTGGACGGCGACGTAAACGGCCACAAGTTCAGCGTGTCCGGCGAGGGCGAGGGCGAT
GCCACCTACGGCAAGCTGACCCTGAAGTTCATCTGCACCACAGGCAAGCTGCCCGTGCCCTGGCCCACCC
TCGTGACCACCTTCGGCTACGGCCTGCAATGCTTCGCCCGCTACCCCGACCACATGAAGCTGCACGACTT
CTTCAAGTCCGCCATGCCCGAAGGCTACGTCCAGGAGCGCACCATCTTCTTCAAGGACGACGGCAACTAC
AAGACCCGCGCCGAGGTGAAGTTCGAGGGCGACACCCTGGTGAACCGCATCGAGCTGAAGGGCATCGACT
TCAAGGAGGACGGCAACATCCTGGGGCACAAGCTGGAGTACAACTACAACAGCCACAACGTCTATATCAT
GGCCGACAAGCAGAAGAACGGCATCAAGGTGAACTTCAAGATCCGCCACAACATCGAGGACGGCAGCGTG
CAGCTCGCCGACCACTACCAGCAGAACACCCCAATCGGCGACGGCCCCGTGCTGCTGCCCGACAACCACT
ACCTTAGCTACCAGTCCGCCCTGAGCAAAGACCCCAACGAGAAGCGCGATCACATGGTCCTGCTGGAGTT
CGTGACCGCCGCCGGGATCACTCTCGGCATGGACGAGCTGTACAAGTAACTCGGTACCAAATTCCAGAAA
AGAGGCCTCCCGAAAGGGGGGCCTTTTTTCGTTTTGGTCCAATGGCGGCGCGCCATCGAATGAGGTGCTT
CCTCGCTCACTGACTCGCTGCACGAGGCAGACCTCAGCGCTAGCGGAGTGTATACTGGCTTACTATGTTG
GCACTGATGAGGGTGTCAGTGAAGTGCTTCATGTGGCAGGAGAAAAAAGGCTGCACCGGTGCGTCAGCAG
AATATGTGATACAGGATATATTCCGCTTCCTCGCTCACTGACTCGCTACGCTCGGTCGTTCGACTGCGGC
GAGCGGAAATGGCTTACGAACGGGGCGGAGATTTCCTGGAAGATGCCAGGAAGATACTTAACAGGGAAGT
GAGAGGGCCGCGGCAAAGCCGTTTTTCCATAGGCTCCGCCCCCCTGACAAGCATCACGAAATCTGACGCT
CAAATCAGTGGTGGCGAAACCCGACAGGACTATAAAGATACCAGGCGTTTCCCCCTGGCGGCTCCCTCGT
GCGCTCTCCTGTTCCTGCCTTTCGGTTTACCGGTGTCATTCCGCTGTTATGGCCGCGTTTGTCTCATTCC
ACGCCTGACACTCAGTTCCGGGTAGGCAGTTCGCTCCAAGCTGGACTGTATGCACGAACCCCCCGTTCAG
TCCGACCGCTGCGCCTTATCCGGTAACTATCGTCTTGAGTCCAACCCGGAAAGACATGCAAAAGCACCAC
TGGCAGCAGCCACTGGTAATTGATTTAGAGGAGTTAGTCTTGAAGTCATGCGCCGGTTAAGGCTAAACTG
AAAGGACAAGTTTTGGTGACTGCGCTCCTCCAAGCCAGTTACCTCGGTTCAAAGAGTTGGTAGCTCAGAG
AACCTTCGAAAAACCGCCCTGCAAGGCGGTTTTTTCGTTTTCAGAGCAAGAGATTACGCGCAGACCAAAA
CGATCTCAAGAAGATCATCTTATTAAGGGGTCTGACGCTCAGTGGAACGAAAAATCAATCTAAAGTATAT
ATGAGTAAACTTGGTCTGACAGTTACCTTAGAAAAACTCATCGAGCATCAAATGAAACTGCAATTTATTC
ATATCAGGATTATCAATACCATATTTTTGAAAAAGCCGTTTCTGTAATGAAGGAGAAAACTCACCGAGGC
AGTTCCATAGGATGGCAAGATCCTGGTATCGGTCTGCGATTCCGACTCGTCCAACATCAATACAACCTAT
TAATTTCCCCTCGTCAAAAATAAGGTTATCAAGTGAGAAATCACCATGAGTGACGACTGAATCCGGTGAG
AATGGCAAAAGCTTATGCATTTCTTTCCAGACTTGTTCAACAGGCCAGCCATTACGCTCGTCATCAAAAT
CACTCGCATCAACCAAACCGTTATTCATTCGTGATTGCGCCTGAGCGAGACGAAATACGCGATCGCTGTT
AAAAGGACAATTACAAACAGGAATCGAATGCAACCGGCGCAGGAACACTGCCAGCGCATCAACAATATTT
TCACCTGAATCAGGATATTCTTCTAATACCTGGAATGCTGTTTTCCCGGGGATCGCAGTGGTGAGTAACC
ATGCATCATCAGGAGTACGGATAAAATGCTTGATGGTCGGAAGAGGCATAAATTCCGTCAGCCAGTTTAG
TCTGACCATCTCATCTGTAACATCATTGGCAACGCTACCTTTGCCATGTTTCAGAAACAACTCTGGCGCA
TCGGGCTTCCCATACAATCGATAGATTGTCGCACCTGATTGCCCGACATTATCGCGAGCCCATTTATACC
CATATAAATCAGCATCCATGTTGGAATTTAATCGCGGCCTGGAGCAAGACGTTTCCCGTTGAATATGGCT
CATAACACCCCTTGTATTACTGTTTATGTAAGCAGACAGTTTTATTGTTCATGATGATATATTTTTATCT
TGTGCAATGTACATCAGAGATTTTGAGACACAACCAATTATTGAAGGCCTCCCTAACGGGGGGCCTTTTT
TTGTTTCTGGTCTCCCGCTTAACGATCGTTGGCTGAGCGCGGGTGAGAGGGATTCGTTACCAATAGACAA
TTGATTGGACGTTCAATATAATGCTAGCAG
